Addgene plasmid #80191: non-targeting control gRNA (BRDN0001145694)
Purpose: 3rd generation lentiviral gRNA plasmid, non-targeting control gRNA
Depositing lab: John Doench & David Root. Depositing organization: Broad Institute. Publication: Optimized sgRNA design to maximize activity and minimize off-target effects of CRISPR-Cas9. Doench JG, Fusi N, Sullender M, Hegde M, Vaimberg EW, Donovan KF, Smith I, Tothova Z, Wilen C, Orchard R, Virgin HW, Listgarten J, Root DE. Nat Biotechnol. 2016 Jan 18. doi: 10.1038/nbt.3437. PubMed 26780180.
Backbone
  Vector backbone: lentiGuide-Puro
  Backbone manufacturer: Zhang Lab (Addgene plasmid # 52963)
  Vector type: Mammalian Expression, Lentiviral, CRISPR
  Selectable markers: Puromycin
Growth in bacteria
  Bacterial resistance: Ampicillin, 100 μg/mL
  Growth temperature: 37°C
  Growth strain: DH5alpha
  Copy number: High Copy
Gene/Insert
  Gene/Insert name: Non-targeting control gRNA
  gRNA/shRNA sequence: GGATTGAATGGCTAACGCGG
  Species: H. sapiens (human)
  Promoter: hU6
  Cloning method: Unknown
  Sequencing primers: 5′ U6-F; 3′ pS2-R
Terms and licenses: Academic/Nonprofit Terms; Industry Terms: Not Available to Industry
How to cite: non-targeting control gRNA (BRDN0001145694) was a gift from John Doench & David Root (Addgene plasmid # 80191 ; http://n2t.net/addgene:80191 ; RRID:Addgene_80191)
