[The description below was written by a language model from this plasmid's Addgene catalogue record and pLannotate feature annotations shown in this document.]
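Description:
The non-targeting control gRNA (BRDN0001145694) plasmid is a third-generation lentiviral guide RNA vector built on the lentiGuide-Puro backbone and intended for CRISPR-Cas9 experiments in mammalian cells. In bacteria it is maintained as a high-copy plasmid through a ColE1/pUC-type origin and selected with ampicillin via the β-lactamase gene. An f1 origin and remnants of lac and phage T7/T3 promoter sequences from the parental cloning vector are also annotated in the backbone.

The lentiviral transfer cassette begins with an RSV promoter fused to a truncated HIV-1 5' LTR, which drives Tat-independent production of the viral genomic RNA in packaging cells. This is followed by the Ψ packaging signal with a partial gag sequence, the Rev response element for nuclear export of unspliced RNA, and a cPPT/CTS element that aids nuclear import of the reverse-transcribed genome. A self-inactivating ΔU3 3' LTR closes the cassette.

Two expression units sit between the LTRs. A human U6 RNA polymerase III promoter transcribes a 20-nucleotide spacer joined to the Streptococcus pyogenes Cas9 guide scaffold. Separately, the EF-1α core promoter with its intron A drives puromycin N-acetyltransferase, stabilised by a downstream WPRE, so that transduced cells can be selected with puromycin. No Cas9 gene is annotated, so the nuclease must be supplied separately.

The spacer is catalogued as non-targeting, with human listed as the species. The construct therefore serves as a negative control alongside gene-targeting guides in the same backbone, accounting for the effects of transduction, selection and Cas9/gRNA expression.
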