Features (pLannotate 1.2.2; 29 found; start..end, strand, type, name):
     14..80      +  CDS            small t antigen (fragment): SV40 (simian virus 40) small t antigen
    106..317     +  promoter       EF-1α core promoter: core promoter for human elongation factor EF-1α
    318..1256    +  intron         EF-1α intron A: intron upstream of the start codon of human EF-1α
   1278..1877    +  CDS            PuroR (fragment): puromycin N-acetyltransferase; pac from Streptomyces; confers resistance to puromycin
   1893..2481    +  misc_feature   WPRE: woodchuck hepatitis virus posttranscriptional regulatory element
   2532..2551    +  misc_feature   cPPT/CTS (fragment): central polypurine tract and central termination sequence of HIV-1
   2553..2786    +  LTR            3' LTR (ΔU3): self-inactivating 3' long terminal repeat (LTR) from HIV-1
   2864..2985    +  polyA_signal   SV40 poly(A) signal: SV40 polyadenylation signal
   3025..3160    +  rep_origin     SV40 ori: SV40 origin of replication
   3181..3199    -  promoter       T7 promoter: promoter for bacteriophage T7 RNA polymerase
   3207..3362    +  CDS            lacZα (fragment): LacZα fragment of β-galactosidase; lacZ fragment
   3367..3795    +  rep_origin     f1 ori (sequence partly withheld): f1 bacteriophage origin of replication; arrow indicates direction of (+) strand synthesis
   3848..3952    +  promoter       AmpR promoter: bla
   3953..4813    +  CDS            AmpR: β-lactamase; bla; confers resistance to ampicillin, carbenicillin, and related antibiotics
   4984..5572    +  rep_origin     ori: high-copy-number ColE1/pMB1/pBR322/pUC origin of replication
   5755..5847    +  CDS            lacI (fragment): lac repressor; lacI; The lac repressor binds to the lac operator to inhibit transcription in E. coli. This inhibition can be relieved by adding lactose or isopropyl-β-D-thiogalactopyranoside (IPTG).
   5860..5881    +  protein_bind   CAP binding site: CAP binding activates transcription in the presence of cAMP. E. coli catabolite activator protein
   5896..5926    +  promoter       lac promoter: promoter for the E. coli lac operon
   5934..5950    +  protein_bind   lac operator: The lac repressor binds to the lac operator to inhibit transcription in E. coli. This inhibition can be relieved by adding lactose or isopropyl-β-D-thiogalactopyranoside (IPTG). lac repressor encoded by lacI
   5995..6013    +  promoter       T3 promoter: promoter for bacteriophage T3 RNA polymerase
   6041..6267    +  promoter       RSV promoter: Rous sarcoma virus enhancer/promoter
   6268..6448    +  LTR            5' LTR (truncated): truncated 5' long terminal repeat (LTR) from HIV-1
   6495..6620    +  misc_feature   HIV-1 Ψ: packaging signal of human immunodeficiency virus type 1
   6604..6967    +  CDS            HIV-1 gag (fragment): gag protein from human immunodeficiency virus 1; gag
   7113..7346    +  misc_feature   RRE: The Rev response element (RRE) of HIV-1 allows for Rev-dependent mRNA export from the nucleus to the cytoplasm.
   7723..7749    +  CDS            Rev (fragment): human immunodeficiency virus 1 (HIV-1) Rev protein; rev; enhances nuclear export of unspliced and incompletely spliced viral mRNAs
   7753..7993    +  promoter       U6 promoter: RNA polymerase III promoter for human U6 snRNA
   8023..8098    +  misc_RNA       gRNA scaffold: guide RNA scaffold for the Streptococcus pyogenes CRISPR/Cas9 system
   8154..8271    +  misc_feature   cPPT/CTS: central polypurine tract and central termination sequence of HIV-1
>Addgene plasmid #80191 | non-targeting control gRNA (BRDN0001145694) | depositor full sequence | sequence record 150860 | Full Sequence
CCCGGGTGCAAAGATGGATAAAGTTTTAAACAGAGAGGAATCTTTGCAGCTAATGGACCTTCTAGGTCTT
GAAAGGAGTGGGAATTGGCTCCGGTGCCCGTCAGTGGGCAGAGCGCACATCGCCCACAGTCCCCGAGAAG
TTGGGGGGAGGGGTCGGCAATTGATCCGGTGCCTAGAGAAGGTGGCGCGGGGTAAACTGGGAAAGTGATG
TCGTGTACTGGCTCCGCCTTTTTCCCGAGGGTGGGGGAGAACCGTATATAAGTGCAGTAGTCGCCGTGAA
CGTTCTTTTTCGCAACGGGTTTGCCGCCAGAACACAGGTAAGTGCCGTGTGTGGTTCCCGCGGGCCTGGC
CTCTTTACGGGTTATGGCCCTTGCGTGCCTTGAATTACTTCCACCTGGCTGCAGTACGTGATTCTTGATC
CCGAGCTTCGGGTTGGAAGTGGGTGGGAGAGTTCGAGGCCTTGCGCTTAAGGAGCCCCTTCGCCTCGTGC
TTGAGTTGAGGCCTGGCCTGGGCGCTGGGGCCGCCGCGTGCGAATCTGGTGGCACCTTCGCGCCTGTCTC
GCTGCTTTCGATAAGTCTCTAGCCATTTAAAATTTTTGATGACCTGCTGCGACGCTTTTTTTCTGGCAAG
ATAGTCTTGTAAATGCGGGCCAAGATCTGCACACTGGTATTTCGGTTTTTGGGGCCGCGGGCGGCGACGG
GGCCCGTGCGTCCCAGCGCACATGTTCGGCGAGGCGGGGCCTGCGAGCGCGGCCACCGAGAATCGGACGG
GGGTAGTCTCAAGCTGGCCGGCCTGCTCTGGTGCCTGGCCTCGCGCCGCCGTGTATCGCCCCGCCCTGGG
CGGCAAGGCTGGCCCGGTCGGCACCAGTTGCGTGAGCGGAAAGATGGCCGCTTCCCGGCCCTGCTGCAGG
GAGCTCAAAATGGAGGACGCGGCGCTCGGGAGAGCGGGCGGGTGAGTCACCCACACAAAGGAAAAGGGCC
TTTCCGTCCTCAGCCGTCGCTTCATGTGACTCCACGGAGTACCGGGCGCCGTCCAGGCACCTCGATTAGT
TCTCGAGCTTTTGGAGTACGTCGTCTTTAGGTTGGGGGGAGGGGTTTTATGCGATGGAGTTTCCCCACAC
TGAGTGGGTGGAGACTGAAGTTAGGCCAGCTTGGCACTTGATGTAATTCTCCTTGGAATTTGCCCTTTTT
GAGTTTGGATCTTGGTTCATTCTCAAGCCTCAGACAGTGGTTCAAAGTTTTTTTCTTCCATTTCAGGTGT
CGTGACGTACGGCCACCATGACCGAGTACAAGCCCACGGTGCGCCTCGCCACCCGCGACGACGTCCCCAG
GGCCGTACGCACCCTCGCCGCCGCGTTCGCCGACTACCCCGCCACGCGCCACACCGTCGATCCGGACCGC
CACATCGAGCGGGTCACCGAGCTGCAAGAACTCTTCCTCACGCGCGTCGGGCTCGACATCGGCAAGGTGT
GGGTCGCGGACGACGGCGCCGCCGTGGCGGTCTGGACCACGCCGGAGAGCGTCGAAGCGGGGGCGGTGTT
CGCCGAGATCGGCCCGCGCATGGCCGAGTTGAGCGGTTCCCGGCTGGCCGCGCAGCAACAGATGGAAGGC
CTCCTGGCGCCGCACCGGCCCAAGGAGCCCGCGTGGTTCCTGGCCACCGTCGGAGTCTCGCCCGACCACC
AGGGCAAGGGTCTGGGCAGCGCCGTCGTGCTCCCCGGAGTGGAGGCGGCCGAGCGCGCCGGGGTGCCCGC
CTTCCTGGAGACCTCCGCGCCCCGCAACCTCCCCTTCTACGAGCGGCTCGGCTTCACCGTCACCGCCGAC
GTCGAGGTGCCCGAAGGACCGCGCACCTGGTGCATGACCCGCAAGCCCGGTGCCTGAACGCGTTAAGTCG
ACAATCAACCTCTGGATTACAAAATTTGTGAAAGATTGACTGGTATTCTTAACTATGTTGCTCCTTTTAC
GCTATGTGGATACGCTGCTTTAATGCCTTTGTATCATGCTATTGCTTCCCGTATGGCTTTCATTTTCTCC
TCCTTGTATAAATCCTGGTTGCTGTCTCTTTATGAGGAGTTGTGGCCCGTTGTCAGGCAACGTGGCGTGG
TGTGCACTGTGTTTGCTGACGCAACCCCCACTGGTTGGGGCATTGCCACCACCTGTCAGCTCCTTTCCGG
GACTTTCGCTTTCCCCCTCCCTATTGCCACGGCGGAACTCATCGCCGCCTGCCTTGCCCGCTGCTGGACA
GGGGCTCGGCTGTTGGGCACTGACAATTCCGTGGTGTTGTCGGGGAAATCATCGTCCTTTCCTTGGCTGC
TCGCCTGTGTTGCCACCTGGATTCTGCGCGGGACGTCCTTCTGCTACGTCCCTTCGGCCCTCAATCCAGC
GGACCTTCCTTCCCGCGGCCTGCTGCCGGCTCTGCGGCCTCTTCCGCGTCTTCGCCTTCGCCCTCAGACG
AGTCGGATCTCCCTTTGGGCCGCCTCCCCGCGTCGACTTTAAGACCAATGACTTACAAGGCAGCTGTAGA
TCTTAGCCACTTTTTAAAAGAAAAGGGGGGACTGGAAGGGCTAATTCACTCCCAACGAAGACAAGATCTG
CTTTTTGCTTGTACTGGGTCTCTCTGGTTAGACCAGATCTGAGCCTGGGAGCTCTCTGGCTAACTAGGGA
ACCCACTGCTTAAGCCTCAATAAAGCTTGCCTTGAGTGCTTCAAGTAGTGTGTGCCCGTCTGTTGTGTGA
CTCTGGTAACTAGAGATCCCTCAGACCCTTTTAGTCAGTGTGGAAAATCTCTAGCAGTACGTATAGTAGT
TCATGTCATCTTATTATTCAGTATTTATAACTTGCAAAGAAATGAATATCAGAGAGTGAGAGGAACTTGT
TTATTGCAGCTTATAATGGTTACAAATAAAGCAATAGCATCACAAATTTCACAAATAAAGCATTTTTTTC
ACTGCATTCTAGTTGTGGTTTGTCCAAACTCATCAATGTATCTTATCATGTCTGGCTCTAGCTATCCCGC
CCCTAACTCCGCCCATCCCGCCCCTAACTCCGCCCAGTTCCGCCCATTCTCCGCCCCATGGCTGACTAAT
TTTTTTTATTTATGCAGAGGCCGAGGCCGCCTCGGCCTCTGAGCTATTCCAGAAGTAGTGAGGAGGCTTT
TTTGGAGGCCTAGGGACGTACCCAATTCGCCCTATAGTGAGTCGTATTACGCGCGCTCACTGGCCGTCGT
TTTACAACGTCGTGACTGGGAAAACCCTGGCGTTACCCAACTTAATCGCCTTGCAGCACATCCCCCTTTC
GCCAGCTGGCGTAATAGCGAAGAGGCCCGCACCGATCGCCCTTCCCAACAGTTGCGCAGCCTGAATGGCG
AATGGG
[124 nt withheld, positions 3367-3490]
C
[91 nt withheld, positions 3492-3582]
A
[49 nt withheld, positions 3584-3632]
CCTTTGACGTTGGAGTCCACGTTCTTT
[37 nt withheld, positions 3660-3696]
ACCCTATCTCGGTCTATTCTTTTGATTTATAAGGGATTTTGCCGATTTCGGCCTATTGGTTAAAAAATGA
GCTGATTTAACAAAAATTTAACGCGAATTTTAACAAAATATTAACGCTTACAATTTAGGTGGCACTTTTC
GGGGAAATGTGCGCGGAACCCCTATTTGTTTATTTTTCTAAATACATTCAAATATGTATCCGCTCATGAG
ACAATAACCCTGATAAATGCTTCAATAATATTGAAAAAGGAAGAGTATGAGTATTCAACATTTCCGTGTC
GCCCTTATTCCCTTTTTTGCGGCATTTTGCCTTCCTGTTTTTGCTCACCCAGAAACGCTGGTGAAAGTAA
AAGATGCTGAAGATCAGTTGGGTGCACGAGTGGGTTACATCGAACTGGATCTCAACAGCGGTAAGATCCT
TGAGAGTTTTCGCCCCGAAGAACGTTTTCCAATGATGAGCACTTTTAAAGTTCTGCTATGTGGCGCGGTA
TTATCCCGTATTGACGCCGGGCAAGAGCAACTCGGTCGCCGCATACACTATTCTCAGAATGACTTGGTTG
AGTACTCACCAGTCACAGAAAAGCATCTTACGGATGGCATGACAGTAAGAGAATTATGCAGTGCTGCCAT
AACCATGAGTGATAACACTGCGGCCAACTTACTTCTGACAACGATCGGAGGACCGAAGGAGCTAACCGCT
TTTTTGCACAACATGGGGGATCATGTAACTCGCCTTGATCGTTGGGAACCGGAGCTGAATGAAGCCATAC
CAAACGACGAGCGTGACACCACGATGCCTGTAGCAATGGCAACAACGTTGCGCAAACTATTAACTGGCGA
ACTACTTACTCTAGCTTCCCGGCAACAATTAATAGACTGGATGGAGGCGGATAAAGTTGCAGGACCACTT
CTGCGCTCGGCCCTTCCGGCTGGCTGGTTTATTGCTGATAAATCTGGAGCCGGTGAGCGTGGGTCTCGCG
GTATCATTGCAGCACTGGGGCCAGATGGTAAGCCCTCCCGTATCGTAGTTATCTACACGACGGGGAGTCA
GGCAACTATGGATGAACGAAATAGACAGATCGCTGAGATAGGTGCCTCACTGATTAAGCATTGGTAACTG
TCAGACCAAGTTTACTCATATATACTTTAGATTGATTTAAAACTTCATTTTTAATTTAAAAGGATCTAGG
TGAAGATCCTTTTTGATAATCTCATGACCAAAATCCCTTAACGTGAGTTTTCGTTCCACTGAGCGTCAGA
CCCCGTAGAAAAGATCAAAGGATCTTCTTGAGATCCTTTTTTTCTGCGCGTAATCTGCTGCTTGCAAACA
AAAAAACCACCGCTACCAGCGGTGGTTTGTTTGCCGGATCAAGAGCTACCAACTCTTTTTCCGAAGGTAA
CTGGCTTCAGCAGAGCGCAGATACCAAATACTGTTCTTCTAGTGTAGCCGTAGTTAGGCCACCACTTCAA
GAACTCTGTAGCACCGCCTACATACCTCGCTCTGCTAATCCTGTTACCAGTGGCTGCTGCCAGTGGCGAT
AAGTCGTGTCTTACCGGGTTGGACTCAAGACGATAGTTACCGGATAAGGCGCAGCGGTCGGGCTGAACGG
GGGGTTCGTGCACACAGCCCAGCTTGGAGCGAACGACCTACACCGAACTGAGATACCTACAGCGTGAGCT
ATGAGAAAGCGCCACGCTTCCCGAAGGGAGAAAGGCGGACAGGTATCCGGTAAGCGGCAGGGTCGGAACA
GGAGAGCGCACGAGGGAGCTTCCAGGGGGAAACGCCTGGTATCTTTATAGTCCTGTCGGGTTTCGCCACC
TCTGACTTGAGCGTCGATTTTTGTGATGCTCGTCAGGGGGGCGGAGCCTATGGAAAAACGCCAGCAACGC
GGCCTTTTTACGGTTCCTGGCCTTTTGCTGGCCTTTTGCTCACATGTTCTTTCCTGCGTTATCCCCTGAT
TCTGTGGATAACCGTATTACCGCCTTTGAGTGAGCTGATACCGCTCGCCGCAGCCGAACGACCGAGCGCA
GCGAGTCAGTGAGCGAGGAAGCGGAAGAGCGCCCAATACGCAAACCGCCTCTCCCCGCGCGTTGGCCGAT
TCATTAATGCAGCTGGCACGACAGGTTTCCCGACTGGAAAGCGGGCAGTGAGCGCAACGCAATTAATGTG
AGTTAGCTCACTCATTAGGCACCCCAGGCTTTACACTTTATGCTTCCGGCTCGTATGTTGTGTGGAATTG
TGAGCGGATAACAATTTCACACAGGAAACAGCTATGACCATGATTACGCCAAGCGCGCAATTAACCCTCA
CTAAAGGGAACAAAAGCTGGAGCTGCAAGCTTAATGTAGTCTTATGCAATACTCTTGTAGTCTTGCAACA
TGGTAACGATGAGTTAGCAACATGCCTTACAAGGAGAGAAAAAGCACCGTGCATGCCGATTGGTGGAAGT
AAGGTGGTACGATCGTGCCTTATTAGGAAGGCAACAGACGGGTCTGACATGGATTGGACGAACCACTGAA
TTGCCGCATTGCAGAGATATTGTATTTAAGTGCCTAGCTCGATACATAAACGGGTCTCTCTGGTTAGACC
AGATCTGAGCCTGGGAGCTCTCTGGCTAACTAGGGAACCCACTGCTTAAGCCTCAATAAAGCTTGCCTTG
AGTGCTTCAAGTAGTGTGTGCCCGTCTGTTGTGTGACTCTGGTAACTAGAGATCCCTCAGACCCTTTTAG
TCAGTGTGGAAAATCTCTAGCAGTGGCGCCCGAACAGGGACTTGAAAGCGAAAGGGAAACCAGAGGAGCT
CTCTCGACGCAGGACTCGGCTTGCTGAAGCGCGCACGGCAAGAGGCGAGGGGCGGCGACTGGTGAGTACG
CCAAAAATTTTGACTAGCGGAGGCTAGAAGGAGAGAGATGGGTGCGAGAGCGTCAGTATTAAGCGGGGGA
GAATTAGATCGCGATGGGAAAAAATTCGGTTAAGGCCAGGGGGAAAGAAAAAATATAAATTAAAACATAT
AGTATGGGCAAGCAGGGAGCTAGAACGATTCGCAGTTAATCCTGGCCTGTTAGAAACATCAGAAGGCTGT
AGACAAATACTGGGACAGCTACAACCATCCCTTCAGACAGGATCAGAAGAACTTAGATCATTATATAATA
CAGTAGCAACCCTCTATTGTGTGCATCAAAGGATAGAGATAAAAGACACCAAGGAAGCTTTAGACAAGAT
AGAGGAAGAGCAAAACAAAAGTAAGACCACCGCACAGCAAGCGGCCGCTGATCTTCAGACCTGGAGGAGG
AGATATGAGGGACAATTGGAGAAGTGAATTATATAAATATAAAGTAGTAAAAATTGAACCATTAGGAGTA
GCACCCACCAAGGCAAAGAGAAGAGTGGTGCAGAGAGAAAAAAGAGCAGTGGGAATAGGAGCTTTGTTCC
TTGGGTTCTTGGGAGCAGCAGGAAGCACTATGGGCGCAGCGTCAATGACGCTGACGGTACAGGCCAGACA
ATTATTGTCTGGTATAGTGCAGCAGCAGAACAATTTGCTGAGGGCTATTGAGGCGCAACAGCATCTGTTG
CAACTCACAGTCTGGGGCATCAAGCAGCTCCAGGCAAGAATCCTGGCTGTGGAAAGATACCTAAAGGATC
AACAGCTCCTGGGGATTTGGGGTTGCTCTGGAAAACTCATTTGCACCACTGCTGTGCCTTGGAATGCTAG
TTGGAGTAATAAATCTCTGGAACAGATTTGGAATCACACGACCTGGATGGAGTGGGACAGAGAAATTAAC
AATTACACAAGCTTAATACACTCCTTAATTGAAGAATCGCAAAACCAGCAAGAAAAGAATGAACAAGAAT
TATTGGAATTAGATAAATGGGCAAGTTTGTGGAATTGGTTTAACATAACAAATTGGCTGTGGTATATAAA
ATTATTCATAATGATAGTAGGAGGCTTGGTAGGTTTAAGAATAGTTTTTGCTGTACTTTCTATAGTGAAT
AGAGTTAGGCAGGGATATTCACCATTATCGTTTCAGACCCACCTCCCAACCCCGAGGGGACCCAGAGAGG
GCCTATTTCCCATGATTCCTTCATATTTGCATATACGATACAAGGCTGTTAGAGAGATAATTAGAATTAA
TTTGACTGTAAACACAAAGATATTAGTACAAAATACGTGACGTAGAAAGTAATAATTTCTTGGGTAGTTT
GCAGTTTTAAAATTATGTTTTAAAATGGACTATCATATGCTTACCGTAACTTGAAAGTATTTCGATTTCT
TGGCTTTATATATCTTGTGGAAAGGACGAAACACCGGGATTGAATGGCTAACGCGGGTTTTAGAGCTAGA
AATAGCAAGTTAAAATAAGGCTAGTCCGTTATCAACTTGAAAAAGTGGCACCGAGTCGGTGCTTTTTTAA
GCTTGGCGTAACTAGATCTTGAGACAAATGGCAGTATTCATCCACAATTTTAAAAGAAAAGGGGGGATTG
GGGGGTACAGTGCAGGGGAAAGAATAGTAGACATAATAGCAACAGACATACAAACTAAAGAATTACAAAA
ACAAATTACAAAAATTCAAAATTTTCGGGTTTATTACAGGGACAGCAGAGATCCACTTTGGCGCCGGCTC
GAGGGGG
