>Addgene plasmid #80191 | non-targeting control gRNA (BRDN0001145694) | depositor partial sequence | sequence record 150861 | Target Sequence
GGATTGAATGGCTAACGCGG
