>Addgene plasmid #80191 | non-targeting control gRNA (BRDN0001145694) | addgene partial sequence | sequence record 189098 | hU6-F
GAAAGTAATAATTTCTTGGGTAGTTTGCNNTTTTAAAATTATGTTTTAAAATGGACTATCATATGCTTAC
CGTAACTTGAAAGTATTTCGATTTCTTGGCTTTATATATCTTGTGGAAAGGACGAAACACCGGGATTGAA
TGGCTAACGCGGGTTTTAGAGCTAGAAATAGCAAGTTAAAATAAGGCTAGTCCGTTATCAACTTGAAAAA
GTGGCACCGAGTCGGTGCTTTTTTAAGCTTGGCGTAACTAGATCTTGAGACAAATGGCAGTATTCATCCA
CAATTTTAAAAGAAAAGGGGGGATTGGGGGGTACAGTGCAGGGGAAAGAATAGTAGACATAATAGCAACA
GACATACAAACTAAAGAATTACAAAAACAAATTACAAAAATTCAAAATTTTCGGGTTTATTACAGGGACA
GCAGAGATCCACTTTGGCGCCGGCTCGAGGGGGCCCGGGTGCAAAGATGGATAAAGTTTTAAACAGAGAG
GAATCTTTGCAGCTAATGGACCTTCTAGGTCTTGAAAGGAGTGGGAATTGGCTCCGGTGCCCGTCAGTGG
GCAGAGCGCA
